>Addgene plasmid #200968 | dCas9-CRY2Clust-BRD4ΔN | addgene full sequence | sequence record 403834 | Addgene NGS Result
GACGCCATCCTGCTGTCTGACATTCTCCGCGTGAACACTGAAATCACCAAGGCCCCTCTTTCAGCTTCAA
TGATTAAGCGGTATGATGAGCACCACCAGGACCTGACCCTGCTTAAGGCACTCGTCCGGCAGCAGCTTCC
GGAGAAGTACAAGGAAATCTTCTTTGACCAGTCAAAGAATGGATACGCCGGCTACATCGACGGAGGTGCC
TCCCAAGAGGAATTTTATAAGTTTATCAAACCTATCCTTGAGAAGATGGACGGCACCGAAGAGCTCCTCG
TGAAACTGAATCGGGAGGATCTGCTGCGGAAGCAGCGCACTTTCGACAATGGGAGCATTCCCCACCAGAT
CCATCTTGGGGAGCTTCACGCCATCCTTCGGCGCCAAGAGGACTTCTACCCCTTTCTTAAGGACAACAGG
GAGAAGATTGAGAAAATTCTCACTTTCCGCATCCCCTACTACGTGGGACCCCTCGCCAGAGGAAATAGCC
GGTTTGCTTGGATGACCAGAAAGTCAGAAGAAACTATCACTCCCTGGAACTTCGAAGAGGTGGTGGACAA
GGGAGCCAGCGCTCAGTCATTCATCGAACGGATGACTAACTTCGATAAGAACCTCCCCAATGAGAAGGTC
CTGCCGAAACATTCCCTGCTCTACGAGTACTTTACCGTGTACAACGAGCTGACCAAGGTGAAATATGTCA
CCGAAGGGATGAGGAAGCCCGCATTCCTGTCAGGCGAACAAAAGAAGGCAATTGTGGACCTTCTGTTCAA
GACCAATAGAAAGGTGACCGTGAAGCAGCTGAAGGAGGACTATTTCAAGAAAATTGAATGCTTCGACTCT
GTGGAGATTAGCGGGGTCGAAGATCGGTTCAACGCAAGCCTGGGTACCTACCATGATCTGCTTAAGATCA
TCAAGGACAAGGATTTTCTGGACAATGAGGAGAACGAGGACATCCTTGAGGACATTGTCCTGACTCTCAC
TCTGTTCGAGGACCGGGAAATGATCGAGGAGAGGCTTAAGACCTACGCCCATCTGTTCGACGATAAAGTG
ATGAAGCAACTTAAACGGAGAAGATATACCGGATGGGGACGCCTTAGCCGCAAACTCATCAACGGAATCC
GGGACAAACAGAGCGGAAAGACCATTCTTGATTTCCTTAAGAGCGACGGATTCGCTAATCGCAACTTCAT
GCAACTTATCCATGATGATTCCCTGACCTTTAAGGAGGACATCCAGAAGGCCCAAGTGTCTGGACAAGGT
GACTCACTGCACGAGCATATCGCAAATCTGGCTGGTTCACCCGCTATTAAGAAGGGTATTCTCCAGACCG
TGAAAGTCGTGGACGAGCTGGTCAAGGTGATGGGTCGCCATAAACCAGAGAACATTGTCATCGAGATGGC
CAGGGAAAACCAGACTACCCAGAAGGGACAGAAGAACAGCAGGGAGCGGATGAAAAGAATTGAGGAAGGG
ATTAAGGAGCTCGGGTCACAGATCCTTAAAGAGCACCCGGTGGAAAACACCCAGCTTCAGAATGAGAAGC
TCTATCTGTACTACCTTCAAAATGGACGCGATATGTATGTGGACCAAGAGCTTGATATCAACAGGCTCTC
AGACTACGACGTGGACGCCATCGTCCCTCAGAGCTTCCTCAAAGACGACTCAATTGACAATAAGGTGCTG
ACTCGCTCAGACAAGAACCGGGGAAAGTCAGATAACGTGCCCTCAGAGGAAGTCGTGAAAAAGATGAAGA
ACTATTGGCGCCAGCTTCTGAACGCAAAGCTGATCACTCAGCGGAAGTTCGACAATCTCACTAAGGCTGA
GAGGGGCGGACTGAGCGAACTGGACAAAGCAGGATTCATTAAACGGCAACTTGTGGAGACTCGGCAGATT
ACTAAACATGTCGCCCAAATCCTTGACTCACGCATGAATACCAAGTACGACGAAAACGACAAACTTATCC
GCGAGGTGAAGGTGATTACCCTGAAGTCCAAGCTGGTCAGCGATTTCAGAAAGGACTTTCAATTCTACAA
AGTGCGGGAGATCAATAACTATCATCATGCTCATGACGCATATCTGAATGCCGTGGTGGGAACCGCCCTG
ATCAAGAAGTACCCAAAGCTGGAAAGCGAGTTCGTGTACGGAGACTACAAGGTCTACGACGTGCGCAAGA
TGATTGCCAAATCTGAGCAGGAGATCGGAAAGGCCACCGCAAAGTACTTCTTCTACAGCAACATCATGAA
TTTCTTCAAGACCGAAATCACCCTTGCAAACGGTGAGATCCGGAAGAGGCCGCTCATCGAGACTAATGGG
GAGACTGGCGAAATCGTGTGGGACAAGGGCAGAGATTTCGCTACCGTGCGCAAAGTGCTTTCTATGCCTC
AAGTGAACATCGTGAAGAAAACCGAGGTGCAAACCGGAGGCTTTTCTAAGGAATCAATCCTCCCCAAGCG
CAACTCCGACAAGCTCATTGCAAGGAAGAAGGATTGGGACCCTAAGAAGTACGGCGGATTCGATTCACCA
ACTGTGGCTTATTCTGTCCTGGTCGTGGCTAAGGTGGAAAAAGGAAAGTCTAAGAAGCTCAAGAGCGTGA
AGGAACTGCTGGGTATCACCATTATGGAGCGCAGCTCCTTCGAGAAGAACCCAATTGACTTTCTCGAAGC
CAAAGGTTACAAGGAAGTCAAGAAGGACCTTATCATCAAGCTCCCAAAGTATAGCCTGTTCGAACTGGAG
AATGGGCGGAAGCGGATGCTCGCCTCCGCTGGCGAACTTCAGAAGGGTAATGAGCTGGCTCTCCCCTCCA
AGTACGTGAATTTCCTCTACCTTGCAAGCCATTACGAGAAGCTGAAGGGGAGCCCCGAGGACAACGAGCA
AAAGCAACTGTTTGTGGAGCAGCATAAGCATTATCTGGACGAGATCATTGAGCAGATTTCCGAGTTTTCT
AAACGCGTCATTCTCGCTGATGCCAACCTCGATAAAGTCCTTAGCGCATACAATAAGCACAGAGACAAAC
CAATTCGGGAGCAGGCTGAGAATATCATCCACCTGTTCACCCTCACCAATCTTGGTGCCCCTGCCGCATT
CAAGTACTTCGACACCACCATCGACCGGAAACGCTATACCTCCACCAAAGAAGTGCTGGACGCCACCCTC
ATCCACCAGAGCATCACCGGACTTTACGAAACTCGGATTGACCTCTCACAGCTCGGAGGGGATGAGGGAG
CTCCCAAGAAAAAGCGCAAGGTAGGTAGTTCCGCCGGAAAGGCCGGTGAAGGTGAAATCCCTGCCCCTCT
TGCTGGTACCGTTTCTAAGATACTGGTAAAAGAAGGTGACACTGTTAAAGCTGGTCAAACAGTTCTGGTG
CTGGAGGCTATGAAAATGGAGACAGAAATTAACGCTCCTACTGACGGAAAAGTTGAAAAGGTGTTAGTTA
AGGAAAGAGATGCTGTTCAAGGTGGTCAAGGTCTAATCAAGATCGGCGTTTAGAGATCCACCGGATCTAG
ATAACTGATCATAATCAGCCATACCACATTTGTAGAGGTTTTACTTGCTTTAAAAAACCTCCCACACCTC
CCCCTGAACCTGAAACATAAAATGAATGCAATTGTTGTTGTTAACTTGTTTATTGCAGCTTATAATGGTT
ACAAATAAAGCAATAGCATCACAAATTTCACAAATAAAGCATTTTTTTCACTGCATTCTAGTTGTGGTTT
GTCCAAACTCATCAATGTATCTTAACGCGTAAATTGTAAGCGTTAATATTTTGTTAAAATTCGCGTTAAA
TTTTTGTTAAATCAGCTCATTTTTTAACCAATAGGCCGAAATCGGCAAAATCCCTTATAAATCAAAAGAA
TAGACCGAGATAGGGTTGAGTGTTGTTCCAGTTTGGAACAAGAGTCCACTATTAAAGAACGTGGACTCCA
ACGTCAAAGG
[49 nt withheld, positions 3931-3979]
T
[91 nt withheld, positions 3981-4071]
G
[124 nt withheld, positions 4073-4196]
CAGGTGGCACTTTTCGGGGAAATGTGCGCGGAACCCCTATTTGTTTATTTTTCTAAATACATTCAAATAT
GTATCCGCTCATGAGACAATAACCCTGATAAATGCTTCAATAATATTGAAAAAGGAAGAGTCCTGAGGCG
GAAAGAACCAGCTGTGGAATGTGTGTCAGTTAGGGTGTGGAAAGTCCCCAGGCTCCCCAGCAGGCAGAAG
TATGCAAAGCATGCATCTCAATTAGTCAGCAACCAGGTGTGGAAAGTCCCCAGGCTCCCCAGCAGGCAGA
AGTATGCAAAGCATGCATCTCAATTAGTCAGCAACCATAGTCCCGCCCCTAACTCCGCCCATCCCGCCCC
TAACTCCGCCCAGTTCCGCCCATTCTCCGCCCCATGGCTGACTAATTTTTTTTATTTATGCAGAGGCCGA
GGCCGCCTCGGCCTCTGAGCTATTCCAGAAGTAGTGAGGAGGCTTTTTTGGAGGCCTAGGCTTTTGCAAA
GATCGATCAAGAGACAGGATGAGGATCGTTTCGCATGATTGAACAAGATGGATTGCACGCAGGTTCTCCG
GCCGCTTGGGTGGAGAGGCTATTCGGCTATGACTGGGCACAACAGACAATCGGCTGCTCTGATGCCGCCG
TGTTCCGGCTGTCAGCGCAGGGGCGCCCGGTTCTTTTTGTCAAGACCGACCTGTCCGGTGCCCTGAATGA
ACTGCAAGACGAGGCAGCGCGGCTATCGTGGCTGGCCACGACGGGCGTTCCTTGCGCAGCTGTGCTCGAC
GTTGTCACTGAAGCGGGAAGGGACTGGCTGCTATTGGGCGAAGTGCCGGGGCAGGATCTCCTGTCATCTC
ACCTTGCTCCTGCCGAGAAAGTATCCATCATGGCTGATGCAATGCGGCGGCTGCATACGCTTGATCCGGC
TACCTGCCCATTCGACCACCAAGCGAAACATCGCATCGAGCGAGCACGTACTCGGATGGAAGCCGGTCTT
GTCGATCAGGATGATCTGGACGAAGAGCATCAGGGGCTCGCGCCAGCCGAACTGTTCGCCAGGCTCAAGG
CGAGCATGCCCGACGGCGAGGATCTCGTCGTGACCCATGGCGATGCCTGCTTGCCGAATATCATGGTGGA
AAATGGCCGCTTTTCTGGATTCATCGACTGTGGCCGGCTGGGTGTGGCGGACCGCTATCAGGACATAGCG
TTGGCTACCCGTGATATTGCTGAAGAGCTTGGCGGCGAATGGGCTGACCGCTTCCTCGTGCTTTACGGTA
TCGCCGCTCCCGATTCGCAGCGCATCGCCTTCTATCGCCTTCTTGACGAGTTCTTCTGAGCGGGACTCTG
GGGTTCGAAATGACCGACCAAGCGACGCCCAACCTGCCATCACGAGATTTCGATTCCACCGCCGCCTTCT
ATGAAAGGTTGGGCTTCGGAATCGTTTTCCGGGACGCCGGCTGGATGATCCTCCAGCGCGGGGATCTCAT
GCTGGAGTTCTTCGCCCACCCTAGGGGGAGGCTAACTGAAACACGGAAGGAGACAATACCGGAAGGAACC
CGCGCTATGACGGCAATAAAAAGACAGAATAAAACGCACGGTGTTGGGTCGTTTGTTCATAAACGCGGGG
TTCGGTCCCAGGGCTGGCACTCTGTCGATACCCCACCGAGACCCCATTGGGGCCAATACGCCCGCGTTTC
TTCCTTTTCCCCACCCCACCCCCCAAGTTCGGGTGAAGGCCCAGGGCTCGCAGCCAACGTCGGGGCGGCA
GGCCCTGCCATAGCCTCAGGTTACTCATATATACTTTAGATTGATTTAAAACTTCATTTTTAATTTAAAA
GGATCTAGGTGAAGATCCTTTTTGATAATCTCATGACCAAAATCCCTTAACGTGAGTTTTCGTTCCACTG
AGCGTCAGACCCCGTAGAAAAGATCAAAGGATCTTCTTGAGATCCTTTTTTTCTGCGCGTAATCTGCTGC
TTGCAAACAAAAAAACCACCGCTACCAGCGGTGGTTTGTTTGCCGGATCAAGAGCTACCAACTCTTTTTC
CGAAGGTAACTGGCTTCAGCAGAGCGCAGATACCAAATACTGTTCTTCTAGTGTAGCCGTAGTTAGGCCA
CCACTTCAAGAACTCTGTAGCACCGCCTACATACCTCGCTCTGCTAATCCTGTTACCAGTGGCTGCTGCC
AGTGGCGATAAGTCGTGTCTTACCGGGTTGGACTCAAGACGATAGTTACCGGATAAGGCGCAGCGGTCGG
GCTGAACGGGGGGTTCGTGCACACAGCCCAGCTTGGAGCGAACGACCTACACCGAACTGAGATACCTACA
GCGTGAGCTATGAGAAAGCGCCACGCTTCCCGAAGGGAGAAAGGCGGACAGGTATCCGGTAAGCGGCAGG
GTCGGAACAGGAGAGCGCACGAGGGAGCTTCCAGGGGGAAACGCCTGGTATCTTTATAGTCCTGTCGGGT
TTCGCCACCTCTGACTTGAGCGTCGATTTTTGTGATGCTCGTCAGGGGGGCGGAGCCTATGGAAAAACGC
CAGCAACGCGGCCTTTTTACGGTTCCTGGCCTTTTGCTGGCCTTTTGCTCACATGTTCTTTCCTGCGTTA
TCCCCTGATTCTGTGGATAACCGTATTACCGCCATGCATTAGTTATTAATAGTAATCAATTACGGGGTCA
TTAGTTCATAGCCCATATATGGAGTTCCGCGTTACATAACTTACGGTAAATGGCCCGCCTGGCTGACCGC
CCAACGACCCCCGCCCATTGACGTCAATAATGACGTATGTTCCCATAGTAACGCCAATAGGGACTTTCCA
TTGACGTCAATGGGTGGAGTATTTACGGTAAACTGCCCACTTGGCAGTACATCAAGTGTATCATATGCCA
AGTACGCCCCCTATTGACGTCAATGACGGTAAATGGCCCGCCTGGCATTATGCCCAGTACATGACCTTAT
GGGACTTTCCTACTTGGCAGTACATCTACGTATTAGTCATCGCTATTACCATGGTGATGCGGTTTTGGCA
GTACATCAATGGGCGTGGATAGCGGTTTGACTCACGGGGATTTCCAAGTCTCCACCCCATTGACGTCAAT
GGGAGTTTGTTTTGGCACCAAAATCAACGGGACTTTCCAAAATGTCGTAACAACTCCGCCCCATTGACGC
AAATGGGCGGTAGGCGTGTACGGTGGGAGGTCTATATAAGCAGAGCTGGTTTAGTGAACCGTCAGATCCG
CTAGCGAATTCATGGAGGAGCCAGTGGTGGCCGTGTCCTCCCCGGCAGTGCCCCCTCCCACCAAGGTTGT
GGCCCCGCCCTCATCCAGCGACAGCAGCAGCGATAGCTCCTCGGACAGTGACAGTTCGACTGATGACTCT
GAGGAGGAGCGAGCCCAGCGGCTGGCTGAGCTCCAGGAGCAGCTCAAAGCCGTGCACGAGCAGCTTGCAG
CCCTCTCTCAGCCCCAGCAGAACAAACCAAAGAAAAAGGAGAAAGACAAGAAGGAAAAGAAAAAAGAAAA
GCACAAAAGGAAAGAGGAAGTGGAAGAGAATAAAAAAAGCAAAGCCAAGGAACCTCCTCCTAAAAAGACG
AAGAAAAATAATAGCAGCAACAGCAATGTGAGCAAGAAGGAGCCAGCGCCCATGAAGAGCAAGCCCCCTC
CCACGTATGAG
[249 nt withheld, positions 7848-8096]
GAGAAAGTTGATGTGATTGCCGGCTCCTCCAAGATGAAGGGCTTCTCGTCCTCAGAGTCGGAGAGCTCCA
GTGAGTCCAGCTCCTCTGACAGCGAAGACTCCGAAACAGAGATGGCTCCGAAGTCAAAAAAGAAGGGGCA
CCCCGGGAGGGAGCAGAAGAAGCACCATCATCACCACCATCAGCAGATGCAGCAGGCCCCGGCTCCTGTG
CCCCAGCAGCCGCCCCCGCCTCCCCAGCAGCCCCCACCGCCTCCACCTCCGCAGCAGCAACAGCAGCCGC
CACCCCCGCCTCCCCCACCCTCCATGCCGCAGCAGGCAGCCCCGGCGATGAAGTCCTCGCCCCCACCCTT
CATTGCCACCCAGGTGCCCGTCCTGGAGCCCCAGCTCCCAGGCAGCGTCTTTGACCCCATCGGCCACTTC
ACCCAGCCCATCCTGCACCTGCCGCAGCCTGAGCTGCCCCCTCACCTGCCCCAGCCGCCTGAGCACAGCA
CTCCACCCCATCTCAACCAGCACGCAGTGGTCTCTCCTCCAGCTTTGCACAACGCACTACCCCAGCAGCC
ATCACGGCCCAGCAACCGAGCCGCTGCCCTGCCTCCCAAGCCCGCCCGGCCCCCAGCCGTGTCACCAGCC
TTGACCCAAACACCCCTGCTCCCACAGCCCCCCATGGCCCAACCCCCCCAAGTGCTGCTGGAGGATGAAG
AGCCACCTGCCCCACCCCTCACCTCCATGCAGATGCAGCTGTACCTGCAGCAGCTGCAGAAGGTGCAGCC
CCCTACGCCGCTACTCCCTTCCGTGAAGGTGCAGTCCCAGCCCCCACCCCCCCTGCCGCCCCCACCCCAC
CCCTCTGTGCAGCAGCAGCTGCAGCAGCAGCCGCCACCACCCCCACCACCCCAGCCCCAGCCTCCACCCC
AGCAGCAGCATCAGCCCCCTCCACGGCCCGTGCACTTGCAGCCCATGCAGTTTTCCACCCACATCCAACA
GCCCCCGCCACCCCAGGGCCAGCAGCCCCCCCATCCGCCCCCAGGCCAGCAGCCACCCCCGCCGCAGCCT
GCCAAGCCTCAGCAAGTCATCCAGCACCACCATTCACCCCGGCACCACAAGTCGGACCCCTACTCAACCG
GTCACCTCCGCGAAGCCCCCTCCCCGCTTATGATACATTCCCCCCAGATGTCACAGTTCCAGAGCCTGAC
CCACCAGTCTCCACCCCAGCAAAACGTCCAGCCTAAGAAACAGGAGCTGCGTGCTGCCTCCGTGGTCCAG
CCCCAGCCCCTCGTGGTGGTGAAGGAGGAGAAGATCCACTCACCCATCATCCGCAGCGAGCCCTTCAGCC
CCTCGCTGCGGCCGGAGCCCCCCAAGCACCCGGAGAGCATCAAGGCCCCCGTCCACCTGCCCCAGCGGCC
GGAAATGAAGCCTGTGGATGTCGGGAGGCCTGTGATCCGGCCCCCAGAGCAGAACGCACCGCCACCAGGG
GCCCCTGACAAGGACAAACAGAAACAGGAGCCGAAGACTCCAGTTGCGCCCAAAAAGGACCTGAAAATCA
AGAACATGGGCTCCTGGGCCAGCCTAGTGCAGAAGCATCCGACCACCCCCTCCTCCACAGCCAAGTCATC
CAGCGACAGCTTCGAGCAGTTCCGCCGCGCCGCTCGGGAGAAAGAGGAGCGTGAGAAGGCCCTGAAGGCT
CAGGCCGAGCACGCTGAGAAGGAGAAGGAGCGGCTGCGGCAGGAGCGCATGAGGAGCCGAGAGGACGAGG
ATGCGCTGGAGCAGGCCCGGCGGGCCCATGAGGAGGCACGTCGGCGCCAGGAGCAGCAGCAGCAGCAGCG
CCAGGAGCAACAGCAGCAGCAGCAACAGCAAGCAGCTGCGGTGGCTGCCGCCGCCACCCCACAGGCCCAG
AGCTCCCAGCCCCAGTCCATGCTGGACCAGCAGAGGGAGTTGGCCCGGAAGCGGGAGCAGGAGCGAAGAC
GCCGGGAAGCCATGGCAGCTACCATTGACATGAATTTCCAGAGTGATCTATTGTCAATATTTGAAGAAAA
TCTTTTCTGGGCGCACACTAGTGCTAGCGGTGGAATGGTGAGCAAGGGCGAGGAGGATAACATGGCCATC
ATCAAGGAGTTCATGCGCTTCAAGGTGCACATGGAGGGCTCCGTGAACGGCCACGAGTTCGAGATCGAGG
GCGAGGGCGAGGGCCGCCCCTACGAGGGCACCCAGACCGCCAAGCTGAAGGTGACCAAGGGTGGCCCCCT
GCCCTTCGCCTGGGACATCCTGTCCCCTCAGTTCATGTACGGCTCCAAGGCCTACGTGAAGCACCCCGCC
GACATCCCCGACTACTTGAAGCTGTCCTTCCCCGAGGGCTTCAAGTGGGAGCGCGTGATGAACTTCGAGG
ACGGCGGCGTGGTGACCGTGACCCAGGACTCCTCCCTGCAGGACGGCGAGTTCATCTACAAGGTGAAGCT
GCGCGGCACCAACTTCCCCTCCGACGGCCCCGTAATGCAGAAGAAGACCATGGGCTGGGAGGCCTCCTCC
GAGCGGATGTACCCCGAGGACGGCGCCCTGAAGGGCGAGATCAAGCAGAGGCTGAAGCTGAAGGACGGCG
GCCACTACGACGCTGAGGTCAAGACCACCTACAAGGCCAAGAAGCCCGTGCAGCTGCCCGGCGCCTACAA
CGTCAACATCAAGTTGGACATCACCTCCCACAACGAGGACTACACCATCGTGGAACAGTACGAACGCGCC
GAGGGCCGCCACTCCACCGGCGGCATGGACGAGCTGTACAAGGGTAGCGGACCACCGGTCGCCACCATGA
AGATGGACAAAAAGACCATCGTCTGGTTTCGGAGAGATTTGAGAATAGAAGATAATCCCGCGCTCGCCGC
CGCGGCCCACGAGGGTTCCGTCTTCCCCGTTTTCATTTGGTGTCCTGAAGAAGAAGGCCAGTTTTATCCC
GGAAGGGCCTCTAGGTGGTGGATGAAGCAAAGTCTGGCCCATCTTAGCCAGTCACTGAAAGCACTGGGCA
GTGATCTTACCCTGATCAAGACACACAATACCATCTCTGCCATCCTCGACTGCATCAGGGTGACCGGCGC
AACGAAAGTCGTGTTTAACCACCTGTACGATCCAGTTAGTCTGGTGCGCGACCACACTGTGAAGGAGAAG
CTGGTGGAACGGGGGATCAGTGTGCAGAGCTACAACGGGGACCTTCTGTACGAGCCATGGGAGATCTATT
GCGAGAAAGGGAAACCGTTCACCTCCTTCAACAGTTACTGGAAGAAATGTTTGGATATGTCAATAGAGTC
CGTTATGTTGCCCCCTCCCTGGAGACTGATGCCGATTACTGCTGCTGCAGAGGCCATCTGGGCCTGCTCC
ATCGAGGAACTCGGTCTGGAAAATGAAGCAGAAAAGCCAAGCAATGCACTTCTCACTAGAGCCTGGAGCC
CCGGCTGGTCTAATGCCGACAAGCTGCTTAACGAGTTCATCGAAAAACAACTGATTGACTACGCGAAGAA
CTCCAAGAAAGTGGTAGGTAACTCAACTAGCTTGCTCTCTCCATATCTCCATTTTGGCGAGATTTCTGTC
CGCCATGTATTTCAGTGCGCTCGGATGAAACAGATTATCTGGGCTCGCGATAAAAACAGCGAAGGCGAAG
AAAGCGCCGATCTGTTCCTGCGAGGGATCGGACTTCGGGAATACTCCCGGTATATATGTTTCAACTTTCC
ATTCACACACGAGCAGAGTCTGTTGTCCCACCTCAGGTTCTTCCCCTGGGACGCCGATGTCGACAAATTC
AAGGCATGGAGACAGGGAAGGACAGGGTACCCACTCGTGGATGCTGGCATGAGAGAGCTCTGGGCTACAG
GCTGGATGCACAACCGCATCCGGGTAATCGTGTCCTCATTTGCTGTCAAGTTTCTGCTCCTGCCTTGGAA
ATGGGGAATGAAGTACTTTTGGGATACCCTTCTCGACGCCGACTTGGAGTGTGACATTCTGGGATGGCAA
TATATTAGCGGGTCAATTCCTGACGGCCATGAGTTGGACAGGTTGGACAATCCGGCCTTGCAGGGAGCTA
AGTATGATCCCGAAGGAGAGTATATTCGACAGTGGCTCCCCGAGCTGGCCCGACTTCCTACGGAGTGGAT
TCACCATCCTTGGGACGCACCACTGACAGTGCTCAAGGCAAGCGGGGTGGAGCTGGGCACCAATTACGCT
AAGCCTATAGTTGATATAGATACAGCACGCGAGCTGCTGGCTAAAGCGATCTCTCGCACTCGGGAGGCGC
AGATTATGATCGGTGCTGCCGCAAGGGACCCTCCTGATCTTGACAATGTGTACAGTGGGGGAGGCGGAGG
GGGTGGTTCAGGTGGTGGTGGTGGTGGTGGTTCGGGTGGTGGCGGAGGGGGAGGCTCCGGGGGCCTGAAC
GACATCTTCGAGGCTCAGAAAATCGAATGGCACGAAGGCGCGCCGAGCTCGAGGATCCTTGTCTGCCCCA
AAAAGAAGAGGAAAGTGGACAAGAAGTATTCTATCGGACTGGCCATCGGGACTAATAGCGTCGGGTGGGC
CGTGATCACTGACGAGTACAAGGTGCCCTCTAAGAAGTTCAAGGTGCTCGGGAACACCGACCGGCATTCC
ATCAAGAAAAATCTGATCGGAGCTCTCCTCTTTGATTCAGGGGAGACCGCTGAAGCAACCCGCCTCAAGC
GGACTGCTAGACGGCGGTACACCAGGAGGAAGAACCGGATTTGTTACCTTCAAGAGATATTCTCCAACGA
AATGGCAAAGGTCGACGACAGCTTCTTCCATAGGCTGGAAGAATCATTCCTCGTGGAAGAGGATAAGAAG
CATGAACGGCATCCCATCTTCGGTAATATCGTCGACGAGGTGGCCTATCACGAGAAATACCCAACCATCT
ACCATCTTCGCAAAAAGCTGGTGGACTCAACCGACAAGGCAGACCTCCGGCTTATCTACCTGGCCCTGGC
CCACATGATCAAGTTCAGAGGCCACTTCCTGATCGAGGGCGACCTCAATCCTGACAATAGCGATGTGGAT
AAACTGTTCATCCAGCTGGTGCAGACTTACAACCAGCTCTTTGAAGAGAACCCCATCAATGCAAGCGGAG
TCGATGCCAAGGCCATTCTGTCAGCCCGGCTGTCAAAGAGCCGCAGACTTGAGAATCTTATCGCTCAGCT
GCCGGGTGAAAAGAAAAATGGACTGTTCGGGAACCTGATTGCTCTTTCACTTGGGCTGACTCCCAATTTC
AAGTCTAATTTCGACCTGGCAGAGGATGCCAAGCTGCAACTGTCCAAGGACACCTATGATGACGATCTCG
ACAACCTCCTGGCCCAGATCGGTGACCAATACGCCGACCTTTTCCTTGCTGCTAAGAATCTTTCT
Features (pLannotate 1.2.2; 18 found; start..end, strand, type, name):
   3205..3477    +  CDS            BCCP_PROFR (fragment): Experimental evidence at protein level: Swiss-Prot protein existence level 1. The biotinyl 1.3S subunit serves as a carboxyl carrier between the substrate-binding sites on the 12S and 5S subunits. From Propionibacterium freudenreichii subsp. shermanii.
   3506..3590    +  CDS            large T antigen (fragment): large T antigen from SV40 (simian virus 40)
   3613..3734    +  polyA_signal   SV40 poly(A) signal: SV40 polyadenylation signal
   3768..4196    -  rep_origin     f1 ori (sequence partly withheld): f1 bacteriophage origin of replication; arrow indicates direction of (+) strand synthesis
   4223..4327    +  promoter       AmpR promoter: bla
   4329..4686    +  promoter       SV40 promoter: SV40 enhancer and early promoter
   4721..5515    +  CDS            NeoR/KanR: aminoglycoside phosphotransferase from Tn5; aph(3')-II (or nptII); confers resistance to neomycin, kanamycin, and G418 (Geneticin®)
   5536..5688    +  CDS            ble (fragment): BLE_KLEPN - Experimental evidence at protein level: Swiss-Prot protein existence level 1. Binding protein with a strong affinity to the bleomycin family of antibiotics. Binds to CL990; an antimitotic-antibiotic compound. From Klebsiella pneumoniae.
   5747..5794    +  polyA_signal   HSV TK poly(A) signal: herpes simplex virus thymidine kinase polyadenylation signal (Cole and Stacy, 1985)
   6123..6711    +  rep_origin     ori: high-copy-number ColE1/pMB1/pBR322/pUC origin of replication
   6886..7189    +  enhancer       CMV enhancer: human cytomegalovirus immediate early enhancer
   7190..7393    +  promoter       CMV promoter: human cytomegalovirus (CMV) immediate early promoter
   7431..10133   +  CDS            BRD4 (fragment) (sequence partly withheld): BRD4_HUMAN - Also known as HUNK1. Experimental evidence at protein level: Swiss-Prot protein existence level 1. [Isoform B]: Acts as a chromatin insulator in the DNA damage response pathway. Inhibits DNA damage response signaling by recruiting the condensin-2 complex to acetylated histones, leading to chromatin structure remodeling, insulating the region from DNA damage response by limiting spreading of histone H2AX/H2A.x phosphorylation. From Homo sapiens (Human).
  10161..10868   +  CDS            mCherry: mCherry is a basic (constitutively fluorescent) red fluorescent protein published in 2004, derived from Discosoma sp.. It is reported to be a very rapidly-maturing monomer with low acid sensitivity.
  10893..12404   +  CDS            CRY2 (fragment): CRY2_ARATH - Also known as PHH1 From Arabidopsis thaliana (Mouse-ear cress).
  12447..12467   -  CDS            9xHis (fragment): 9xHis affinity tag
  12498..12542   +  CDS            AviTag™: peptide tag that allows for enzymatic biotinylation
  12594..3213    +  CDS            cas9 (across the origin): CAS9_STRP1 - Also known as csn1 From Streptococcus pyogenes serotype M1.
