[The description below was written by a language model from this plasmid's Addgene catalogue record and pLannotate feature annotations shown in this document.]
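Description:
dCas9-CRY2Clust-BRD4ΔN is a 13.5 kb mammalian expression plasmid, built on what the record calls the STIMct vector backbone, that encodes a large optogenetic fusion protein for light-inducible condensate formation at genomic sites chosen by guide RNAs. Expression is driven by the CMV immediate-early enhancer and promoter. The annotated coding features run in the same orientation in this order: a 2.7 kb fragment of human BRD4 lacking its N-terminal portion (the ΔN form, whose intrinsically disordered region mediates phase separation), mCherry for red fluorescent visualisation, a fragment of Arabidopsis CRY2 (named CRY2Clust in the construct title, a variant that clusters under blue light), an AviTag for enzymatic biotinylation, and Streptococcus pyogenes Cas9, which the construct name indicates is the catalytically dead dCas9. A short histidine-tag match is annotated on the opposite strand and is probably incidental. Downstream of Cas9 lie a fragment matching a bacterial biotin carboxyl carrier protein, which may act as a further biotin-acceptor tag, a short SV40 large T antigen fragment that may correspond to a nuclear localisation signal, and the SV40 polyadenylation signal. No guide RNA cassette is annotated, so the guide would presumably be supplied separately.

The backbone carries a high-copy ColE1/pUC origin and an f1 origin. A single NeoR/KanR gene sits behind tandem bacterial (bla) and SV40 early promoters and ends with the HSV TK poly(A) signal, giving kanamycin selection in bacteria and G418 selection in mammalian cells. According to the record, the plasmid is used to induce BRD4 IDR-mediated phase-separated condensates, in work examining how light-activated condensates alter transcription and chromatin interactions.
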