Addgene plasmid #200968: dCas9-CRY2Clust-BRD4ΔN
Purpose: induction of phase-separated condensate mediated by BRD4dN-IDR
Depositing lab: Jian Xu. Depositing organization: University of Texas Southwestern Medical Center. Publication: Light-activated macromolecular phase separation modulates transcription by reconfiguring chromatin interactions. Kim YJ, Lee M Jr, Lee YT, Jing J, Sanders JT, Botten GA, He L, Lyu J, Zhang Y, Mettlen M, Ly P, Zhou Y, Xu J. Sci Adv. 2023 Mar 31;9(13):eadg1123. doi: 10.1126/sciadv.adg1123. Epub 2023 Mar 31. PubMed 37000871.
Backbone
  Vector backbone: STIMct vector
  Total vector size (bp): 13481
  Vector type: Mammalian Expression, Bacterial Expression
  Selectable markers: Neomycin (select with G418)
Growth in bacteria
  Bacterial resistance: Kanamycin, 50 μg/mL
  Growth temperature: 37°C
  Growth strain: NEB Stable
  Copy number: Unknown
Gene/Insert
  Gene/Insert name: BRD4dN
  Species: H. sapiens (human)
  Insert size (bp): 2703
Terms and licenses: Academic/Nonprofit Terms; Industry Terms: Not Available to Industry
How to cite: dCas9-CRY2Clust-BRD4ΔN was a gift from Jian Xu (Addgene plasmid # 200968 ; http://n2t.net/addgene:200968 ; RRID:Addgene_200968)
